LOCUS       Exported 10342 bp ds-DNA circular SYN 17-MAR-2021
DEFINITION  synthetic circular DNA
ACCESSION   pVec1
VERSION     .
KEYWORDS    .
SOURCE      synthetic DNA construct
  ORGANISM  synthetic DNA construct
REFERENCE   1 (bases 1 to 10342)
  AUTHORS   .
  TITLE     Direct Submission
  JOURNAL   Exported Wednesday, Apr 28, 2021 from SnapGene Viewer 5.0.8
            https://www.snapgene.com
FEATURES             Location/Qualifiers
     source          1..10342
                     /organism="synthetic DNA construct"
                     /mol_type="other DNA"
     promoter        15..514
                     /label=PGK promoter
                     /note="mouse phosphoglycerate kinase 1 promoter"
     primer_bind     complement(50..73)
                     /label=pMSCv_Rv
     CDS             535..1134
                     /codon_start=1
                     /gene="pac from Streptomyces alboniger"
                     /product="puromycin N-acetyltransferase"
                     /label=PuroR
                     /note="confers resistance to puromycin"
                     /translation="MTEYKPTVRLATRDDVPRAVRTLAAAFADYPATRHTVDPDRHIER
                     VTELQELFLTRVGLDIGKVWVADDGAAVAVWTTPESVEAGAVFAEIGPRMAELSGSRLA
                     AQQQMEGLLAPHRPKEPAWFLATVGVSPDHQGKGLGSAVVLPGVEAAERAGVPAFLETS
                     APRNLPFYERLGFTVTADVEVPEGPRTWCMTRKPGA"
     misc_feature    1212..1763
                     /label=IRES
                     /note="internal ribosome entry site (IRES) of the
                     encephalomyocarditis virus (EMCV)"
     CDS             1775..2494
                     /codon_start=1
                     /product="the original enhanced GFP (Yang et al., 1996)"
                     /label=EGFP
                     /note="mammalian codon-optimized"
                     /translation="MVSKGEELFTGVVPILVELDGDVNGHKFSVSGEGEGDATYGKLTL
                     KFICTTGKLPVPWPTLVTTLTYGVQCFSRYPDHMKQHDFFKSAMPEGYVQERTIFFKDD
                     GNYKTRAEVKFEGDTLVNRIELKGIDFKEDGNILGHKLEYNYNSHNVYIMADKQKNGIK
                     VNFKIRHNIEDGSVQLADHYQQNTPIGDGPVLLPDNHYLSTQSALSKDPNEKRDHMVLL
                     EFVTAAGITLGMDELYK"
     primer_bind     2428..2449
                     /label=EGFP-C
     LTR             2596..3110
                     /label=3' LTR
                     /note="3' long terminal repeat from murine embryonic stem
                     cell virus"
     primer_bind     complement(3279..3295)
                     /label=M13 rev
                     /note="common sequencing primer, one of multiple similar
                     variants"
     protein_bind    3303..3319
                     /label=lac operator
                     /bound_moiety="lac repressor encoded by lacI"
                     /note="The lac repressor binds to the lac operator to
                     inhibit transcription in E. coli. This inhibition can be
                     relieved by adding lactose or
                     isopropyl-beta-D-thiogalactopyranoside (IPTG)."
     promoter        complement(3327..3357)
                     /label=lac promoter
                     /note="promoter for the E. coli lac operon"
     protein_bind    3372..3393
                     /label=CAP binding site
                     /bound_moiety="E. coli catabolite activator protein"
                     /note="CAP binding activates transcription in the presence
                     of cAMP."
     rep_origin      complement(3681..4269)
                     /direction=LEFT
                     /label=ori
                     /note="high-copy-number ColE1/pMB1/pBR322/pUC origin of
                     replication"
     CDS             complement(4440..5300)
                     /codon_start=1
                     /gene="bla"
                     /product="beta-lactamase"
                     /label=AmpR
                     /note="confers resistance to ampicillin, carbenicillin, and
                     related antibiotics"
                     /translation="MSIQHFRVALIPFFAAFCLPVFAHPETLVKVKDAEDQLGARVGYI
                     ELDLNSGKILESFRPEERFPMMSTFKVLLCGAVLSRIDAGQEQLGRRIHYSQNDLVEYS
                     PVTEKHLTDGMTVRELCSAAITMSDNTAANLLLTTIGGPKELTAFLHNMGDHVTRLDRW
                     EPELNEAIPNDERDTTMPVAMATTLRKLLTGELLTLASRQQLIDWMEADKVAGPLLRSA
                     LPAGWFIADKSGAGERGSRGIIAALGPDGKPSRIVVIYTTGSQATMDERNRQIAEIGAS
                     LIKHW"
     promoter        complement(5301..5405)
                     /gene="bla"
                     /label=AmpR promoter
     LTR             6233..6749
                     /label=5' LTR
                     /note="5' long terminal repeat from murine embryonic stem
                     cell virus"
     misc_feature    6813..7154
                     /label=MESV Psi
                     /note="packaging signal of murine embryonic stem cell
                     virus"
     CDS             7221..7637
                     /label=gag (truncated)
                     /note="truncated Moloney murine leukemia virus (MMLV) gag
                     gene lacking the start codon"
     primer_bind     7567..7589
                     /label=pMSCV_Fw
     CDS             7675..7764
                     /codon_start=1
                     /product="three tandem HA epitope tags"
                     /label=3xHA
                     /translation="YPYDVPDYAGYPYDVPDYAASYPYDVPDYA"
     misc_feature    7771..10341
                     /label=Ago1
     primer_bind     complement(8150..8168)
                     /label=mAGO1
     primer_bind     9134..9154
                     /label=AGO1_Fw
     primer_bind     complement(9189..9208)
                     /label=AGO1_Rv
     misc_feature    9645
                     /label=Mismatch (C->A)
ORIGIN
        1 gatccaattc taccgggtag gggaggcgct tttcccaagg cagtctggag catgcgcttt
       61 agcagccccg ctgggcactt ggcgctacac aagtggcctc tggcctcgca cacattccac
      121 atccaccggt aggcgccaac cggctccgtt ctttggtggc cccttcgcgc caccttctac
      181 tcctccccta gtcaggaagt tcccccccgc cccgcagctc gcgtcgtgca ggacgtgaca
      241 aatggaagta gcacgtctca ctagtctcgt gcagatggac agcaccgctg agcaatggaa
      301 gcgggtaggc ctttggggca gcggccaata gcagctttgc tccttcgctt tctgggctca
      361 gaggctggga aggggtgggt ccgggggcgg gctcaggggc gggctcaggg gcggggcggg
      421 cgcccgaagg tcctccggag gcccggcatt ctgcacgctt caaaagcgca cgtctgccgc
      481 gctgttctcc tcttcctcat ctccgggcct ttcgacctgc agcccaagct taccatgacc
      541 gagtacaagc ccacggtgcg cctcgccacc cgcgacgacg tccccagggc cgtacgcacc
      601 ctcgccgccg cgttcgccga ctaccccgcc acgcgccaca ccgtcgatcc ggaccgccac
      661 atcgagcggg tcaccgagct gcaagaactc ttcctcacgc gcgtcgggct cgacatcggc
      721 aaggtgtggg tcgcggacga cggcgccgcg gtggcggtct ggaccacgcc ggagagcgtc
      781 gaagcggggg cggtgttcgc cgagatcggc ccgcgcatgg ccgagttgag cggttcccgg
      841 ctggccgcgc agcaacagat ggaaggcctc ctggcgccgc accggcccaa ggagcccgcg
      901 tggttcctgg ccaccgtcgg cgtctcgccc gaccaccagg gcaagggtct gggcagcgcc
      961 gtcgtgctcc ccggagtgga ggcggccgag cgcgccgggg tgcccgcctt cctggagacc
     1021 tccgcgcccc gcaacctccc cttctacgag cggctcggct tcaccgtcac cgccgacgtc
     1081 gaggtgcccg aaggaccgcg cacctggtgc atgacccgca agcccggtgc ctgacgcccg
     1141 ccccacgacc cgcagcgccc gaccgaaagg agcgcacgac cccatgcatc caattccgcc
     1201 ccccccccct aacgttactg gccgaagccg cttggaataa ggccggtgtg cgtttgtcta
     1261 tatgttattt tccaccatat tgccgtcttt tggcaatgtg agggcccgga aacctggccc
     1321 tgtcttcttg acgagcattc ctaggggtct ttcccctctc gccaaaggaa tgcaaggtct
     1381 gttgaatgtc gtgaaggaag cagttcctct ggaagcttct tgaagacaaa caacgtctgt
     1441 agcgaccctt tgcaggcagc ggaacccccc acctggcgac aggtgcctct gcggccaaaa
     1501 gccacgtgta taagatacac ctgcaaaggc ggcacaaccc cagtgccacg ttgtgagttg
     1561 gatagttgtg gaaagagtca aatggctctc ctcaagcgta ttcaacaagg ggctgaagga
     1621 tgcccagaag gtaccccatt gtatgggatc tgatctgggg cctcggtgca catgctttac
     1681 atgtgtttag tcgaggttaa aaaacgtcta ggccccccga accacgggga cgtggttttc
     1741 ctttgaaaaa cacgatgata atatggccac aaccatggtg agcaagggcg aggagctgtt
     1801 caccggggtg gtgcccatcc tggtcgagct ggacggcgac gtaaacggcc acaagttcag
     1861 cgtgtccggc gagggcgagg gcgatgccac ctacggcaag ctgaccctga agttcatctg
     1921 caccaccggc aagctgcccg tgccctggcc caccctcgtg accaccctga cctacggcgt
     1981 gcagtgcttc agccgctacc ccgaccacat gaagcagcac gacttcttca agtccgccat
     2041 gcccgaaggc tacgtccagg agcgcaccat cttcttcaag gacgacggca actacaagac
     2101 ccgcgccgag gtgaagttcg agggcgacac cctggtgaac cgcatcgagc tgaagggcat
     2161 cgacttcaag gaggacggca acatcctggg gcacaagctg gagtacaact acaacagcca
     2221 caacgtctat atcatggccg acaagcagaa gaacggcatc aaggtgaact tcaagatccg
     2281 ccacaacatc gaggacggca gcgtgcagct cgccgaccac taccagcaga acacccccat
     2341 cggcgacggc cccgtgctgc tgcccgacaa ccactacctg agcacccagt ccgccctgag
     2401 caaagacccc aacgagaagc gcgatcacat ggtcctgctg gagttcgtga ccgccgccgg
     2461 gatcactctc ggcatggacg agctgtacaa gtaatgaatt aattaagaat tatcaagctt
     2521 atcgataccg tcgacctgca gccaagctta tcgataaaat aaaagatttt atttagtctc
     2581 cagaaaaagg ggggaatgaa agaccccacc tgtaggtttg gcaagctagc ttaagtaacg
     2641 ccattttgca aggcatggaa aatacataac tgagaataga gaagttcaga tcaaggttag
     2701 gaacagagag acagcagaat atgggccaaa caggatatct gtggtaagca gttcctgccc
     2761 cggctcaggg ccaagaacag atggtcccca gatgcggtcc cgccctcagc agtttctaga
     2821 gaaccatcag atgtttccag ggtgccccaa ggacctgaaa tgaccctgtg ccttatttga
     2881 actaaccaat cagttcgctt ctcgcttctg ttcgcgcgct tctgctcccc gagctcaata
     2941 aaagagccca caacccctca ctcggcgcgc cagtcctccg atagactgcg tcgcccgggt
     3001 acccgtgtat ccaataaacc ctcttgcagt tgcatccgac ttgtggtctc gctgttcctt
     3061 gggagggtct cctctgagtg attgactacc cgtcagcggg ggtctttcat gggtaacagt
     3121 ttcttgaagt tggagaacaa cattctgagg gtaggagtcg aatattaagt aatcctgact
     3181 caattagcca ctgttttgaa tccacatact ccaatactcc tgaaatagtt cattatggac
     3241 agcgcagaag agctggggag aattaattcg taatcatggt catagctgtt tcctgtgtga
     3301 aattgttatc cgctcacaat tccacacaac atacgagccg gaagcataaa gtgtaaagcc
     3361 tggggtgcct aatgagtgag ctaactcaca ttaattgcgt tgcgctcact gcccgctttc
     3421 cagtcgggaa acctgtcgtg ccagctgcat taatgaatcg gccaacgcgc ggggagaggc
     3481 ggtttgcgta ttgggcgctc ttccgcttcc tcgctcactg actcgctgcg ctcggtcgtt
     3541 cggctgcggc gagcggtatc agctcactca aaggcggtaa tacggttatc cacagaatca
     3601 ggggataacg caggaaagaa catgtgagca aaaggccagc aaaaggccag gaaccgtaaa
     3661 aaggccgcgt tgctggcgtt tttccatagg ctccgccccc ctgacgagca tcacaaaaat
     3721 cgacgctcaa gtcagaggtg gcgaaacccg acaggactat aaagatacca ggcgtttccc
     3781 cctggaagct ccctcgtgcg ctctcctgtt ccgaccctgc cgcttaccgg atacctgtcc
     3841 gcctttctcc cttcgggaag cgtggcgctt tctcatagct cacgctgtag gtatctcagt
     3901 tcggtgtagg tcgttcgctc caagctgggc tgtgtgcacg aaccccccgt tcagcccgac
     3961 cgctgcgcct tatccggtaa ctatcgtctt gagtccaacc cggtaagaca cgacttatcg
     4021 ccactggcag cagccactgg taacaggatt agcagagcga ggtatgtagg cggtgctaca
     4081 gagttcttga agtggtggcc taactacggc tacactagaa ggacagtatt tggtatctgc
     4141 gctctgctga agccagttac cttcggaaaa agagttggta gctcttgatc cggcaaacaa
     4201 accaccgctg gtagcggtgg tttttttgtt tgcaagcagc agattacgcg cagaaaaaaa
     4261 ggatctcaag aagatccttt gatcttttct acggggtctg acgctcagtg gaacgaaaac
     4321 tcacgttaag ggattttggt catgagatta tcaaaaagga tcttcaccta gatcctttta
     4381 aattaaaaat gaagttttaa atcaatctaa agtatatatg agtaaacttg gtctgacagt
     4441 taccaatgct taatcagtga ggcacctatc tcagcgatct gtctatttcg ttcatccata
     4501 gttgcctgac tccccgtcgt gtagataact acgatacggg agggcttacc atctggcccc
     4561 agtgctgcaa tgataccgcg agacccacgc tcaccggctc cagatttatc agcaataaac
     4621 cagccagccg gaagggccga gcgcagaagt ggtcctgcaa ctttatccgc ctccatccag
     4681 tctattaatt gttgccggga agctagagta agtagttcgc cagttaatag tttgcgcaac
     4741 gttgttgcca ttgctacagg catcgtggtg tcacgctcgt cgtttggtat ggcttcattc
     4801 agctccggtt cccaacgatc aaggcgagtt acatgatccc ccatgttgtg caaaaaagcg
     4861 gttagctcct tcggtcctcc gatcgttgtc agaagtaagt tggccgcagt gttatcactc
     4921 atggttatgg cagcactgca taattctctt actgtcatgc catccgtaag atgcttttct
     4981 gtgactggtg agtactcaac caagtcattc tgagaatagt gtatgcggcg accgagttgc
     5041 tcttgcccgg cgtcaatacg ggataatacc gcgccacata gcagaacttt aaaagtgctc
     5101 atcattggaa aacgttcttc ggggcgaaaa ctctcaagga tcttaccgct gttgagatcc
     5161 agttcgatgt aacccactcg tgcacccaac tgatcttcag catcttttac tttcaccagc
     5221 gtttctgggt gagcaaaaac aggaaggcaa aatgccgcaa aaaagggaat aagggcgaca
     5281 cggaaatgtt gaatactcat actcttcctt tttcaatatt attgaagcat ttatcagggt
     5341 tattgtctca tgagcggata catatttgaa tgtatttaga aaaataaaca aataggggtt
     5401 ccgcgcacat ttccccgaaa agtgccacct gacgtctaag aaaccattat tatcatgaca
     5461 ttaacctata aaaataggcg tatcacgagg ccctttcgtc tcgcgcgttt cggtgatgac
     5521 ggtgaaaacc tctgacacat gcagctcccg gagacggtca cagcttgtct gtaagcggat
     5581 gccgggagca gacaagcccg tcagggcgcg tcagcgggtg ttggcgggtg tcggggctgg
     5641 cttaactatg cggcatcaga gcagattgta ctgagagtgc accatatgcg gtgtgaaata
     5701 ccgcacagat gcgtaaggag aaaataccgc atcaggcgcc attcgccatt caggctgcgc
     5761 aactgttggg aagggcgatc ggtgcgggcc tcttcgctat tacgccagct ggcgaaaggg
     5821 ggatgtgctg caaggcgatt aagttgggta acgccagggt tttcccagtc acgacgttgt
     5881 aaaacgacgg cgcaaggaat ggtgcatgca aggagatggc gcccaacagt cccccggcca
     5941 cggggcctgc caccataccc acgccgaaac aagcgctcat gagcccgaag tggcgagccc
     6001 gatcttcccc atcggtgatg tcggcgatat aggcgccagc aaccgcacct gtggcgccgg
     6061 tgatgccggc cacgatgcgt ccggcgtaga ggcgattagt ccaatttgtt aaagacagga
     6121 tatcagtggt ccaggctcta gttttgactc aacaatatca ccagctgaag cctatagagt
     6181 acgagccata gataaaataa aagattttat ttagtctcca gaaaaagggg ggaatgaaag
     6241 accccacctg taggtttggc aagctagctt aagtaacgcc attttgcaag gcatggaaaa
     6301 tacataactg agaatagaga agttcagatc aaggttagga acagagagac agcagaatat
     6361 gggccaaaca ggatatctgt ggtaagcagt tcctgccccg gctcagggcc aagaacagat
     6421 ggtccccaga tgcggtcccg ccctcagcag tttctagaga accatcagat gtttccaggg
     6481 tgccccaagg acctgaaatg accctgtgcc ttatttgaac taaccaatca gttcgcttct
     6541 cgcttctgtt cgcgcgcttc tgctccccga gctcaataaa agagcccaca acccctcact
     6601 cggcgcgcca gtcctccgat agactgcgtc gcccgggtac ccgtattccc aataaagcct
     6661 cttgctgttt gcatccgaat cgtggactcg ctgatccttg ggagggtctc ctcagattga
     6721 ttgactgccc acctcggggg tctttcattt ggaggttcca ccgagatttg gagacccctg
     6781 cccagggacc accgaccccc ccgccgggag gtaagctggc cagcggtcgt ttcgtgtctg
     6841 tctctgtctt tgtgcgtgtt tgtgccggca tctaatgttt gcgcctgcgt ctgtactagt
     6901 tagctaacta gctctgtatc tggcggaccc gtggtggaac tgacgagttc tgaacacccg
     6961 gccgcaaccc tgggagacgt cccagggact ttgggggccg tttttgtggc ccgacctgag
     7021 gaagggagtc gatgtggaat ccgaccccgt caggatatgt ggttctggta ggagacgaga
     7081 acctaaaaca gttcccgcct ccgtctgaat ttttgctttc ggtttggaac cgaagccgcg
     7141 cgtcttgtct gctgcagcgc tgcagcatcg ttctgtgttg tctctgtctg actgtgtttc
     7201 tgtatttgtc tgaaaattag ggccagactg ttaccactcc cttaagtttg accttaggtc
     7261 actggaaaga tgtcgagcgg atcgctcaca accagtcggt agatgtcaag aagagacgtt
     7321 gggttacctt ctgctctgca gaatggccaa cctttaacgt cggatggccg cgagacggca
     7381 cctttaaccg agacctcatc acccaggtta agatcaaggt cttttcacct ggcccgcatg
     7441 gacacccaga ccaggtcccc tacatcgtga cctgggaagc cttggctttt gacccccctc
     7501 cctgggtcaa gccctttgta caccctaagc ctccgcctcc tcttcctcca tccgccccgt
     7561 ctctccccct tgaacctcct cgttcgaccc cgcctcgatc ctccctttat ccagccctca
     7621 ctccttctct aggcgccgga attagatctc tcgaggttaa cgaattccac catgtaccca
     7681 tacgatgttc ctgactatgc gggctatccc tatgacgtcc cggactatgc agcatcctat
     7741 ccatatgacg ttccagatta cgctggatcc gaagcgggac cctcgggagc agcggcaggt
     7801 gcctacctgc ctcccctgca gcaggtgttt caggcacccc gccggcctgg cattggcact
     7861 gtgggcaaac caatcaagct tctggccaat tactttgagg tggacattcc taagattgac
     7921 gtttaccatt acgaggtgga catcaagccg gataagtgtc ctcgcagagt caaccgggag
     7981 gtggtggaat acatggtcca gcatttcaaa ccgcagatct ttggggatcg caagcctgtg
     8041 tatgatggaa agaagaatat ttacacggtc acagcactgc ccattggcaa tgagagggtt
     8101 gactttgagg tgacaatccc cggggagggg aaggatagaa tttttaaggt ctccatcaag
     8161 tggctagcca ttgtgagctg gcgcatgctg catgaagcct tggtcagtgg ccagatccct
     8221 gtgcccctgg agtctgtgca agccctggat gtggccatga ggcacctggc atctatgagg
     8281 tacacccctg tgggccgctc cttcttctca ccgcctgagg gctactacca cccgctgggg
     8341 ggtgggcgcg aggtctggtt cggctttcac cagtctgtgc gccctgccat gtggaagatg
     8401 atgctcaaca ttgatgtctc agccactgcc ttctacaaag cacagccagt gattgagttc
     8461 atgtgtgagg tcctggacat caggaacata gacgaacaac ccaagcccct cacggattcc
     8521 cagcgtgttc ggtttaccaa ggagataaaa ggcctgaagg tggaagtgac ccactgtgga
     8581 cagatgaaga ggaaataccg cgtgtgtaat gttacccgcc gccctgctag ccatcagacg
     8641 ttccccttgc agctggagag tggacagact gtggagtgca ctgtggcaca gtatttcaag
     8701 cagaaatata accttcagct caagtatcct cacctgccct gcctacaagt tgggcaagaa
     8761 cagaagcata cctatttgcc cctcgaggtc tgtaacattg tggctgggca gcggtgcatt
     8821 aagaagctga ctgacaacca gacttcaacc atgataaagg ctacagctag gtcggcccca
     8881 gacagacagg aggagatcag ccgcctgatg aagaatgcta gctacaacct ggatccctac
     8941 atccaggaat ttggaatcaa agtgaaggat gacatgacgg aggtgacagg acgtgtgctg
     9001 ccggcgccca tcttgcagta tggcggccgg aaccgggcca ttgctacgcc caaccaaggt
     9061 gtctgggaca tgcgcgggaa acagttctac aatgggattg agatcaaagt ctgggccatc
     9121 gcctgcttcg caccccagaa acagtgtcga gaagaggtgc tcaagaactt cacagaccag
     9181 cttcggaaga tttccaagga tgcagggatg cccatccagg gtcagccatg cttctgcaaa
     9241 tacgcacagg gggcagacag cgtggagccc atgttccggc atctcaagaa cacctactca
     9301 ggactgcagc tcattatcgt catcctgccc gggaagacgc cagtgtatgc tgaagtgaaa
     9361 cgtgtcggag atacactctt gggaatggca acacagtgtg tgcaggtgaa gaatgtggtc
     9421 aagacgtcac cgcagactct gtccaacctc tgcctcaaga tcaatgtcaa actcggtggc
     9481 attaacaaca tcctagtccc acaccagcgc tctgctgttt ttcaacagcc agtgattttc
     9541 ctgggagcag atgttacaca tcccccagct ggggatggga agaaaccatc tatcacagca
     9601 gtggtaggca gcatggacgc acaccccagc cgatactgtg ccaccgtgcg tgtgcagcgc
     9661 ccacggcagg agatcattga agacttgtcc tatatggtgc gcgagctgct tatccagttc
     9721 tacaagtcca cccgcttcaa gcccacccgc atcatcttct accgcgacgg cgtccccgag
     9781 ggccagctgc cccagattct tcactatgag ctgcttgcca ttcgagatgc atgcatcaaa
     9841 ctggaaaaag actaccagcc tgggatcaca tatattgtgg tgcagaagcg ccatcacacc
     9901 cgcctgttct gtgctgacaa gaatgagcgg attgggaaga gtggtaacat cccagcaggg
     9961 accactgtgg acaccaacat cacccaccca tttgagttcg acttctatct gtgcagccat
    10021 gcaggcatcc agggtaccag ccgaccatcc cattattatg tcctttggga tgacaaccgt
    10081 ttcacagcag atgaactcca gatcttgaca taccagctgt gccacactta cgtacgatgc
    10141 acacgttctg tctctatccc agcacctgcc tactatgctc gcttggtggc tttccgggca
    10201 cgataccacc tggtggacaa ggaacatgac agtggagagg ggagccacat atcagggcaa
    10261 agcaatgggc gagaccccca ggccctggcc aaagctgtgc aggttcacca ggatactcta
    10321 cgcaccatgt acttcgcttg ag
//
