>Addgene plasmid #170916 | pMSCV_PIG_3XHA-Ago1 | addgene full sequence | sequence record 347643 | Addgene NGS Result
GCGGGGCGGGCGCCCGAAGGTCCTCCGGAGGCCCGGCATTCTGCACGCTTCAAAAGCGCACGTCTGCCGC
GCTGTTCTCCTCTTCCTCATCTCCGGGCCTTTCGACCTGCAGCCCAAGCTTACCATGACCGAGTACAAGC
CCACGGTGCGCCTCGCCACCCGCGACGACGTCCCCAGGGCCGTACGCACCCTCGCCGCCGCGTTCGCCGA
CTACCCCGCCACGCGCCACACCGTCGATCCGGACCGCCACATCGAGCGGGTCACCGAGCTGCAAGAACTC
TTCCTCACGCGCGTCGGGCTCGACATCGGCAAGGTGTGGGTCGCGGACGACGGCGCCGCGGTGGCGGTCT
GGACCACGCCGGAGAGCGTCGAAGCGGGGGCGGTGTTCGCCGAGATCGGCCCGCGCATGGCCGAGTTGAG
CGGTTCCCGGCTGGCCGCGCAGCAACAGATGGAAGGCCTCCTGGCGCCGCACCGGCCCAAGGAGCCCGCG
TGGTTCCTGGCCACCGTCGGCGTCTCGCCCGACCACCAGGGCAAGGGTCTGGGCAGCGCCGTCGTGCTCC
CCGGAGTGGAGGCGGCCGAGCGCGCCGGGGTGCCCGCCTTCCTGGAGACCTCCGCGCCCCGCAACCTCCC
CTTCTACGAGCGGCTCGGCTTCACCGTCACCGCCGACGTCGAGGTGCCCGAAGGACCGCGCACCTGGTGC
ATGACCCGCAAGCCCGGTGCCTGACGCCCGCCCCACGACCCGCAGCGCCCGACCGAAAGGAGCGCACGAC
CCCATGCATCCAATTCCGCCCCCCCCCCCTAACGTTACTGGCCGAAGCCGCTTGGAATAAGGCCGGTGTG
CGTTTGTCTATATGTTATTTTCCACCATATTGCCGTCTTTTGGCAATGTGAGGGCCCGGAAACCTGGCCC
TGTCTTCTTGACGAGCATTCCTAGGGGTCTTTCCCCTCTCGCCAAAGGAATGCAAGGTCTGTTGAATGTC
GTGAAGGAAGCAGTTCCTCTGGAAGCTTCTTGAAGACAAACAACGTCTGTAGCGACCCTTTGCAGGCAGC
GGAACCCCCCACCTGGCGACAGGTGCCTCTGCGGCCAAAAGCCACGTGTATAAGATACACCTGCAAAGGC
GGCACAACCCCAGTGCCACGTTGTGAGTTGGATAGTTGTGGAAAGAGTCAAATGGCTCTCCTCAAGCGTA
TTCAACAAGGGGCTGAAGGATGCCCAGAAGGTACCCCATTGTATGGGATCTGATCTGGGGCCTCGGTGCA
CATGCTTTACATGTGTTTAGTCGAGGTTAAAAAAACGTCTAGGCCCCCCGAACCACGGGGACGTGGTTTT
CCTTTGAAAAACACGATGATAATATGGCCACAACCATGGTGAGCAAGGGCGAGGAGCTGTTCACCGGGGT
GGTGCCCATCCTGGTCGAGCTGGACGGCGACGTAAACGGCCACAAGTTCAGCGTGTCTGGCGAGGGCGAG
GGCGATGCCACCTACGGCAAGCTGACCCTGAAGTTCATCTGCACCACCGGCAAGCTGCCCGTGCCCTGGC
CCACCCTCGTGACCACCCTGACCTACGGCGTGCAGTGCTTCAGCCGCTACCCCGACCACATGAAGCAGCA
CGACTTCTTCAAGTCCGCCATGCCCGAAGGCTACGTCCAGGAGCGCACCATCTTCTTCAAGGACGACGGC
AACTACAAGACCCGCGCCGAGGTGAAGTTCGAGGGCGACACCCTGGTGAACCGCATCGAGCTGAAGGGCA
TCGACTTCAAGGAGGACGGCAACATCCTGGGGCACAAGCTGGAGTACAACTACAACAGCCACAACGTCTA
TATCATGGCCGACAAGCAGAAGAACGGCATCAAGGCGAACTTCAAGATCCGCCACAACATCGAGGACGGC
AGCGTGCAGCTCGCCGACCACTACCAGCAGAACACCCCCATCGGCGACGGCCCCGTGCTGCTGCCCGACA
ACCACTACCTGAGCACCCAGTCCGCCCTGAGCAAAGACCCCAACGAGAAGCGCGATCACATGGTCCTGCT
GGAGTTCGTGACCGCCGCCGGGATCACTCTCGGCATGGACGAGCTGTACAAGTAATGAATTAATTAAGAA
TTATCAAGCTTATCGATACCGTCGACCTGCAGCCAAGCTTATCGATAAAATAAAAGATTTTATTTAGTCT
CCAGAAAAAGGGGGGAATGAAAGACCCCACCTGTAGGTTTGGCAAGCTAGCTTAAGTAACGCCATTTTGC
AAGGCATGGAAAATACATAACTGAGAATAGAGAAGTTCAGATCAAGGTTAGGAACAGAGAGACAGCAGAA
TATGGGCCAAACAGGATATCTGTGGTAAGCAGTTCCTGCCCCGGCTCAGGGCCAAGAACAGATGGTCCCC
AGATGCGGTCCCGCCCTCAGCAGTTTCTAGAGAACCATCAGATGTTTCCAGGGTGCCCCAAGGACCTGAA
ATGACCCTGTGCCTTATTTGAACTAACCAATCAGTTCGCTTCTCGCTTCTGTTCGCGCGCTTCTGCTCCC
CGAGCTCAATAAAAGAGCCCACAACCCCTCACTCGGCGCGCCAGTCCTCCGATAGACTGCGTCGCCCGGG
TACCCGTGTATCCAATAAACCCTCTTGCAGTTGCATCCGACTTGTGGTCTCGCTGTTCCTTGGGAGGGTC
TCCTCTGAGTGATTGACTACCCGTCAGCGGGGGTCTTTCATGGGTAACAGTTTCTTGAAGTTGGAGAACA
ACATTCTGAGGGTAGGAGTCGAATATTAAGTAATCCTGACTCAATTAGCCACTGTTTTGAATCCACATAC
TCCAATACTCCTGAAATAGTTCATTATGGACAGCGCAGAAAGAGCTGGGGAGAATTGTGAAATTGTTATC
CGCTCACAATTCCACACAACATACGAGCCGGAAGCATAAAGTGTAAAGCCTGGGGTGCCTAATGAGTGAG
CTAACTCACATTAATTGCGTTGCGCTCACTGCCCGCTTTCCAGTCGGGAAACCTGTCGTGCCAGCTGCAT
TAATGAATCGGCCAACGCGCGGGGAGAGGCGGTTTGCGTATTGGGCGCTCTTCCGCTTCCTCGCTCACTG
ACTCGCTGCGCTCGGTCGTTCGGCTGCGGCGAGCGGTATCAGCTCACTCAAAGGCGGTAATACGGTTATC
CACAGAATCAGGGGATAACGCAGGAAAGAACATGTGAGCAAAAGGCCAGCAAAAGGCCAGGAACCGTAAA
AAGGCCGCGTTGCTGGCGTTTTTCCATAGGCTCCGCCCCCCTGACGAGCATCACAAAAATCGACGCTCAA
GTCAGAGGTGGCGAAACCCGACAGGACTATAAAGATACCAGGCGTTTCCCCCTGGAAGCTCCCTCGTGCG
CTCTCCTGTTCCGACCCTGCCGCTTACCGGATACCTGTCCGCCTTTCTCCCTTCGGGAAGCGTGGCGCTT
TCTCATAGCTCACGCTGTAGGTATCTCAGTTCGGTGTAGGTCGTTCGCTCCAAGCTGGGCTGTGTGCACG
AACCCCCCGTTCAGCCCGACCGCTGCGCCTTATCCGGTAACTATCGTCTTGAGTCCAACCCGGTAAGACA
CGACTTATCGCCACTGGCAGCAGCCACTGGTAACAGGATTAGCAGAGCGAGGTATGTAGGCGGTGCTACA
GAGTTCTTGAAGTGGTGGCCTAACTACGGCTACACTAGAAGAACAGTATTTGGTATCTGCGCTCTGCTGA
AGCCAGTTACCTTCGGAAAAAGAGTTGGTAGCTCTTGATCCGGCAAACAAACCACCGCTGGTAGCGGTGG
TTTTTTTGTTTGCAAGCAGCAGATTACGCGCAGAAAAAAAGGATCTCAAGAAGATCCTTTGATCTTTTCT
ACGGGGTCTGACGCTCAGTGGAACGAAAACTCACGTTAAGGGATTTTGGTCATGAGATTATCAAAAAGGA
TCTTCACCTAGATCCTTTTAAATTAAAAATGAAGTTTTAAATCAATCTAAAGTATATATGAGTAAACTTG
GTCTGACAGTTACCAATGCTTAATCAGTGAGGCACCTATCTCAGCGATCTGTCTATTTCGTTCATCCATA
GTTGCCTGACTCCCCGTCGTGTAGATAACTACGATACGGGAGGGCTTACCATCTGGCCCCAGTGCTGCAA
TGATACCGCGAGACCCACGCTCACCGGCTCCAGATTTATCAGCAATAAACCAGCCAGCCGGAAGGGCCGA
GCGCAGAAGTGGTCCTGCAACTTTATCCGCCTCCATCCAGTCTATTAATTGTTGCCGGGAAGCTAGAGTA
AGTAGTTCGCCAGTTAATAGTTTGCGCAACGTTGTTGCCATTGCTACAGGCATCGTGGTGTCACGCTCGT
CGTTTGGTATGGCTTCATTCAGCTCCGGTTCCCAACGATCAAGGCGAGTTACATGATCCCCCATGTTGTG
CAAAAAAGCGGTTAGCTCCTTCGGTCCTCCGATCGTTGTCAGAAGTAAGTTGGCCGCAGTGTTATCACTC
ATGGTTATGGCAGCACTGCATAATTCTCTTACTGTCATGCCATCCGTAAGATGCTTTTCTGTGACTGGTG
AGTACTCAACCAAGTCATTCTGAGAATAGTGTATGCGGCGACCGAGTTGCTCTTGCCCGGCGTCAATACG
GGATAATACCGCGCCACATAGCAGAACTTTAAAAGTGCTCATCATTGGAAAACGTTCTTCGGGGCGAAAA
CTCTCAAGGATCTTACCGCTGTTGAGATCCAGTTCGATGTAACCCACTCGTGCACCCAACTGATCTTCAG
CATCTTTTACTTTCACCAGCGTTTCTGGGTGAGCAAAAACAGGAAGGCAAAATGCCGCAAAAAAGGGAAT
AAGGGCGACACGGAAATGTTGAATACTCATACTCTTCCTTTTTCAATATTATTGAAGCATTTATCAGGGT
TATTGTCTCATGAGCGGATACATATTTGAATGTATTTAGAAAAATAAACAAATAGGGGTTCCGCGCACAT
TTCCCCGAAAAGTGCCACCTGACGTCTAAGAAACCATTATTATCATGACATTAACCTATAAAAATAGGCG
TATCACGAGGCCCTTTCGTCTCGCGCGTTTCGGTGATGACGGTGAAAACCTCTGACACATGCAGCTCCCG
GAGACGGTCACAGCTTGTCTGTAAGCGGATGCCGGGAGCAGACAAGCCCGTCAGGGCGCGTCAGCGGGTG
TTGGCGGGTGTCGGGGCTGGCTTAACTATGCGGCATCAGAGCAGATTGTACTGAGAGTGCACCATATGCG
GTGTGAAATACCGCACAGATGCGTAAGGAGAAAATACCGCATCAGGCGCCATTCGCCATTCAGGCTGCGC
AACTGTTGGGAAGGGCGATCGGTGCGGGCCTCTTCGCTATTACGCCAGCTGGCGAAAGGGGGATGTGCTG
CAAGGCGATTAAGTTGGGTAACGCCAGGGTTTTCCCAGTCACGACGTTGTAAAACGACGGCGCAAGGAAT
GGTGCATGCAAGGAGATGGCGCCCAACAGTCCCCCGGCCACGGGGCCTGCCACCATACCCACGCCGAAAC
AAGCGCTCATGAGCCCGAAGTGGCGAGCCCGATCTTCCCCATCGGTGATGTCGGCGATATAGGCGCCAGC
AACCGCACCTGTGGCGCCGGTGATGCCGGCCACGATGCGTCCGGCGTAGAGGCGATTAGTCCAATTTGTT
AAAGACAGGATATCAGTGGTCCAGGCTCTAGTTTTGACTCAACAATATCACCAGCTGAAGCCTATAGAGT
ACGAGCCATAGATAAAATAAAAGATTTTATTTAGTCTCCAGAAAAAGGGGGGAATGAAAGACCCCACCTG
TAGGTTTGGCAAGCTAGCTTAAGTAACGCCATTTTGCAAGGCATGGAAAATACATAACTGAGAATAGAGA
AGTTCAGATCAAGGTTAGGAACAGAGAGACAGCAGAATATGGGCCAAACAGGATATCTGTGGTAAGCAGT
TCCTGCCCCGGCTCAGGGCCAAGAACAGATGGTCCCCAGATGCGGTCCCGCCCTCAGCAGTTTCTAGAGA
ACCATCAGATGTTTCCAGGGTGCCCCAAGGACCTGAAATGACCCTGTGCCTTATTTGAACTAACCAATCA
GTTCGCTTCTCGCTTCTGTTCGCGCGCTTCTGCTCCCCGAGCTCAATAAAAGAGCCCACAACCCCTCACT
CGGCGCGCCAGTCCTCCGATAGACTGCGTCGCCCGGGTACCCGTATTCCCAATAAAGCCTCTTGCTGTTT
GCATCCGAATCGTGGACTCGCTGATCCTTGGGAGGGTCTCCTCAGATTGATTGACTGCCCACCTCGGGGG
TCTTTCATTTGGAGGTTCCACCGAGATTTGGAGACCCCTGCCCAGGGACCACCGACCCCCCCGCCGGGAG
GTAAGCTGGCCAGCGGTCGTTTCGTGTCTGTCTCTGTCTTTGTGCGTGTTTGTGCCGGCATCTAATGTTT
GCGCCTGCGTCTGTACTAGTTAGCTAACTAGCTCTGTATCTGGCGGACCCGTGGTGGAACTGACGAGTTC
TGAACACCCGGCCGCAACCCTGGGAGACGTCCCAGGGACTTTGGGGGCCGTTTTTGTGGCCCGACCTGAG
GAAGGGAGTCGATGTGGAATCCGACCCCGTCAGGATATGTGGTTCTGGTAGGAGACGAGAACCTAAAACA
GTTCCCGCCTCCGTCTGAATTTTTGCTTTCGGTTTGGAACCGAAGCCGCGCGTCTTGTCTGCTGCAGCGC
TGCAGCATCGTTCTGTGTTGTCTCTGTCTGACTGTGTTTCTGTATTTGTCTGAAAATTAGGGCCAGACTG
TTACCACTCCCTTAAGTTTGACCTTAGGTCACTGGAAAGATGTCGAGCGGATCGCTCACAACCAGTCGGT
AGATGTCAAGAAGAGACGTTGGGTTACCTTCTGCTCTGCAGAATGGCCAACCTTTAACGTCGGATGGCCG
CGAGACGGCACCTTTAACCGAGACCTCATCACCCAGGTTAAGATCAAGGTCTTTTCACCTGGCCCGCATG
GACACCCAGACCAGGTCCCCTACATCGTGACCTGGGAAGCCTTGGCTTTTGACCCCCCTCCCTGGGTCAA
GCCCTTTGTACACCCTAAGCCTCCGCCTCCTCTTCCTCCATCCGCCCCGTCTCTCCCCCTTGAACCTCCT
CGTTCGACCCCGCCTCGATCCTCCCTTTATCCAGCCCTCACTCCTTCTCTAGGCGCCGGAATTAGATCTC
TCGAGGTTAACGAATTCCACCATGTACCCATACGATGTTCCTGACTATGCGGGCTATCCCTATGACGTCC
CGGACTATGCAGCATCCTATCCATATGACGTTCCAGATTACGCTGGATCCGAAGCGGGACCCTCGGGAGC
AGCGGCAGGTGCCTACCTGCCTCCCCTGCAGCAGGTGTTTCAGGCACCCCGCCGGCCTGGCATTGGCACT
GTGGGCAAACCAATCAAGCTTCTGGCCAATTACTTTGAGGTGGACATTCCTAAGATTGACGTTTACCATT
ACGAGGTGGACATCAAGCCGGATAAGTGTCCTCGCAGAGTCAACCGGGAGGTGGTGGAATACATGGTCCA
GCATTTCAAACCGCAGATCTTTGGGGATCGCAAGCCTGTGTATGATGGAAAGAAGAATATTTACACGGTC
ACAGCACTGCCCATTGGCAATGAGAGGGTTGACTTTGAGGTGACAATCCCCGGGGAGGGGAAGGATAGAA
TTTTTAAGGTCTCCATCAAGTGGCTAGCCATTGTGAGCTGGCGCATGCTGCATGAAGCCTTGGTCAGTGG
CCAGATCCCTGTGCCCCTGGAGTCTGTGCAAGCCCTGGATGTGGCCATGAGGCACCTGGCATCTATGAGG
TACACCCCTGTGGGCCGCTCCTTCTTCTCACCGCCTGAGGGCTACTACCACCCGCTGGGGGGTGGGCGCG
AGGTCTGGTTCGGCTTTCACCAGTCTGTGCGCCCTGCCATGTGGAAGATGATGCTCAACATTGATGTCTC
AGCCACTGCCTTCTACAAAGCACAGCCAGTGATTGAGTTCATGTGTGAGGTCCTGGACATCAGGAACATA
GACGAACAACCCAAGCCCCTCACGGATTCCCAGCGTGTTCGGTTTACCAAGGAGATAAAAGGCCTGAAGG
TGGAAGTGACCCACTGTGGACAGATGAAGAGGAAATACCGCGTGTGTAATGTTACCCGCCGCCCTGCTAG
CCATCAGACGTTCCCCTTGCAGCTGGAGAGTGGACAGACTGTGGAGTGCACTGTGGCACAGTATTTCAAG
CAGAAATATAACCTTCAGCTCAAGTATCCTCACCTGCCCTGCCTACAAGTTGGGCAAGAACAGAAGCATA
CCTATTTGCCCCTCGAGGTCTGTAACATTGTGGCTGGGCAGCGGTGCATTAAGAAGCTGACTGACAACCA
GACTTCAACCATGATAAAGGCTACAGCTAGGTCGGCCCCAGACAGACAGGAGGAGATCAGCCGCCTGATG
AAGAATGCTAGCTACAACCTGGATCCCTACATCCAGGAATTTGGAATCAAAGTGAAGGATGACATGACGG
AGGTGACAGGACGTGTGCTGCCGGCGCCCATCTTGCAGTATGGCGGCCGGAACCGGGCCATTGCTACGCC
CAACCAAGGTGTCTGGGACATGCGCGGGAAACAGTTCTACAATGGGATTGAGATCAAAGTCTGGGCCATC
GCCTGCTTCGCACCCCAGAAACAGTGTCGAGAAGAGGTGCTCAAGAACTTCACAGACCAGCTTCGGAAGA
TTTCCAAGGATGCAGGGATGCCCATCCAGGGTCAGCCATGCTTCTGCAAATACGCACAGGGGGCAGACAG
TGTGGAGCCCATGTTCCGGCATCTCAAGAACACCTACTCAGGACTGCAGCTCATTATCGTCATCCTGCCC
GGGAAGACGCCAGTGTATGCTGAAGTGAAACGTGTCGGAGATACACTCTTGGGAATGGCAACACAGTGTG
TGCAGGTGAAGAATGTGGTCAAGACGTCACCGCAGACTCTGTCCAACCTCTGCCTCAAGATCAATGTCAA
ACTCGGTGGCATTAACAACATCCTAGTCCCACACCAGCGCTCTGCTGTTTTTCAACAGCCAGTGATTTTC
CTGGGAGCAGATGTTACACATCCCCCAGCTGGGGATGGGAAGAAACCATCTATCACAGCAGTGGTAGGCA
GCATGGACGCACACCCCAGCCGATACTGTGCCACTGTGCGTGTGCAGCGCCCACGGCAGGAGATCATTGA
AGACTTGTCCTATATGGTGCGCGAGCTGCTTATCCAGTTCTACAAGTCCACCCGCTTCAAGCCCACCCGC
ATCATCTTCTACCGCGACGGCGTCCCCGAGGGCCAGCTGCCCCAGATTCTTCACTATGAGCTGCTTGCCA
TTCGAGATGCATGCATCAAACTGGAAAAAGACTACCAGCCTGGGATCACATATATTGTGGTGCAGAAGCG
CCATCACACCCGCCTGTTCTGTGCTGACAAGAATGAGCGGATTGGGAAGAGTGGTAACATCCCAGCAGGG
ACCACTGTGGACACCAACATCACCCACCCATTTGAGTTCGACTTCTATCTGTGCAGCCATGCAGGCATCC
AGGGTACCAGCCGACCATCCCATTATTATGTCCTTTGGGATGACAACCGTTTCACAGCAGATGAACTCCA
GATCTTGACATACCAGCTGTGCCACACTTACGTACGATGCACACGTTCTGTCTCTATCCCAGCACCTGCC
TACTATGCTCGCTTGGTGGCTTTCCGGGCACGATACCACCTGGTGGACAAGGAACATGACAGTGGAGAGG
GGAGCCACATATCAGGGCAAAGCAATGGGCGAGACCCCCAGGCCCTGGCCAAAGCTGTGCAGGTTCACCA
GGATACTCTACGCACCATGTACTTCGCTTGAGGATCCAATTCTACCGGGTAGGGGAGGCGCTTTTCCCAA
GGCAGTCTGGAGCATGCGCTTTAGCAGCCCCGCTGGGCACTTGGCGCTACACAAGTGGCCTCTGGCCTCG
CACACATTCCACATCCACCGGTAGGCGCCAACCGGCTCCGTTCTTTGGTGGCCCCTTCGCGCCACCTTCT
ACTCCTCCCCTAGTCAGGAAGTTCCCCCCCGCCCCGCAGCTCGCGTCGTGCAGGACGTGACAAATGGAAG
TAGCACGTCTCACTAGTCTCGTGCAGATGGACAGCACCGCTGAGCAATGGAAGCGGGTAGGCCTTTGGGG
CAGCGGCCAATAGCAGCTTTGCTCCTTCGCTTTCTGGGCTCAGAGGCTGGGAAGGGGTGGGTCCGGGGGC
GGGCTCAGGGGCGGGCTCAGGG
Features (pLannotate 1.2.2; 23 found; start..end, strand, type, name):
    125..724     +  CDS            PuroR: puromycin N-acetyltransferase; pac from Streptomyces alboniger; confers resistance to puromycin
    890..1352    +  misc_feature   IRES: internal ribosome entry site (IRES) of the encephalomyocarditis virus (EMCV)
   1366..2085    +  CDS            EGFP: the original enhanced GFP (Yang et al., 1996) mammalian codon-optimized
   2102..2128    +  misc_feature   MCS (fragment): pBluescript multiple cloning site
   2187..2701    +  LTR            3' LTR: 3' long terminal repeat from murine embryonic stem cell virus
   2863..2879    -  protein_bind   lac operator: The lac repressor binds to the lac operator to inhibit transcription in E. coli. This inhibition can be relieved by adding lactose or isopropyl-β-D-thiogalactopyranoside (IPTG). lac repressor encoded by lacI
   2887..2917    -  promoter       lac promoter: promoter for the E. coli lac operon
   2932..2953    -  protein_bind   CAP binding site: CAP binding activates transcription in the presence of cAMP. E. coli catabolite activator protein
   2966..3058    -  CDS            lacI (fragment): lac repressor; lacI; The lac repressor binds to the lac operator to inhibit transcription in E. coli. This inhibition can be relieved by adding lactose or isopropyl-β-D-thiogalactopyranoside (IPTG).
   3241..3829    -  rep_origin     ori: high-copy-number ColE1/pMB1/pBR322/pUC origin of replication
   4000..4860    -  CDS            AmpR: β-lactamase; bla; confers resistance to ampicillin, carbenicillin, and related antibiotics
   4861..4965    -  promoter       AmpR promoter: bla
   5060..5095    +  CDS            rop (fragment): Rop protein, which maintains plasmids at low copy number; rop
   5197..5296    +  misc_feature   bom (fragment): basis of mobility region from pBR322
   5302..5451    -  CDS            lacZα (fragment): LacZα fragment of β-galactosidase; lacZ fragment
   5451..5652    -  CDS            TcR (fragment): tetracycline efflux protein; tet; confers resistance to tetracycline
   5653..5751    +  CDS            env (fragment): murine leukemia virus gPr80 envelope polyprotein precursor; env; proteolytically cleaved into gp70SU and p15TM subunits
   5793..6309    +  LTR            5' LTR: 5' long terminal repeat from murine embryonic stem cell virus
   6373..6714    +  misc_feature   MESV Ψ: packaging signal of murine embryonic stem cell virus
   6781..7197    +  CDS            gag (truncated): truncated Moloney murine leukemia virus (MMLV) gag gene lacking the start codon
   7235..7324    +  CDS            3xHA: three tandem HA epitope tags
   7331..9898    +  CDS            AGO1: AGO1_HUMAN - Also known as EIF2C1. Experimental evidence at protein level: Swiss-Prot protein existence level 1. Required for RNA-mediated gene silencing (RNAi). Binds to short RNAs such as microRNAs (miRNAs) or short interfering RNAs (siRNAs), and represses the translation of mRNAs which are complementary to them. Lacks endonuclease activity and does not appear to cleave target mRNAs. Also required for transcriptional gene silencing (TGS) of promoter regions which are complementary to bound short antigene RNAs (agRNAs). From Homo sapiens (Human).
   9917..104     +  promoter       PGK promoter (across the origin): mouse phosphoglycerate kinase 1 promoter
