[The description below was written by a language model from this plasmid's Addgene catalogue record, the feature table of its GenBank file and pLannotate feature annotations shown in this document.]
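Description:
pMSCV_PIG_3XHA-Ago1 is a gammaretroviral (MSCV-type) mammalian expression vector built on the pMSCV-PIG backbone and carrying mouse Argonaute 1 (Ago1, also known as Eif2c1) with an N-terminal triple HA epitope tag. In bacteria it is maintained as a high-copy plasmid through a ColE1/pUC-type origin and selected with ampicillin via the bla gene. Remnants of lac regulatory elements and other cloning-vector fragments lie in the backbone and have no evident role in the design.

The retroviral cassette is bounded by 5' and 3' long terminal repeats from murine embryonic stem cell virus. It includes the MESV Psi packaging signal and a truncated, start-codon-less MMLV gag segment, which together allow the transcript to be packaged into virions when the viral proteins are supplied in trans. No separate promoter is annotated upstream of the 3xHA-Ago1 coding sequence, so it is presumably expressed from the 5' LTR. Downstream, a mouse PGK promoter drives a bicistronic marker unit in which puromycin N-acetyltransferase is followed by an EMCV IRES and EGFP. Transduced or transfected cells can therefore be selected with puromycin and also tracked or sorted by green fluorescence.

The depositor's map is 10,342 bp and flags a single C-to-A mismatch within Ago1, whereas the repository's sequenced record is slightly shorter at 10,312 nt; both show the same feature arrangement. The automated annotation matches the insert to human AGO1, reflecting homology, while the catalogue lists it as mouse. The stated purpose is expression of 3xHA-AGO1, and the associated publication concerns AGO1 function in mouse embryonic stem cells. The HA tag permits detection or immunoprecipitation of the protein.
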