Addgene plasmid #170916: pMSCV_PIG_3XHA-Ago1
Purpose: Expresses 3X-HA-AGO1
Depositing lab: Constance Ciaudo. Depositing organization: ETH Zurich (Swiss Federal Institute of Technology). Publication: AGO1 regulates pericentromeric regions in mouse embryonic stem cells. Muller M, Fah T, Schaefer M, Hermes V, Luitz J, Stalder P, Arora R, Ngondo RP, Ciaudo C. Life Sci Alliance. 2022 Mar 2;5(6). pii: 5/6/e202101277. doi: 10.26508/lsa.202101277. Print 2022 Jun. PubMed 35236760.
Backbone
  Vector backbone: pMSCV-PIG
  Backbone manufacturer: David Bartel Lab (Addgene #21654)
  Backbone size w/o insert (bp): 7675
  Vector type: Mammalian Expression
  Selectable markers: Puromycin ; EGFP
Growth in bacteria
  Bacterial resistance: Ampicillin, 100 μg/mL
  Growth temperature: 37°C
  Growth strain: Top10
  Copy number: High Copy
Gene/Insert
  Gene/Insert name: Ago1
  Species: M. musculus (mouse)
  Insert size (bp): 2667
  Entrez Gene: Ago1 (a.k.a. Eif2c, Eif2c1)
  Tag / fusion protein: 3X-HA (N terminal on insert)
  Cloning method: Ligation Independent Cloning
  Sequencing primers: 5′ pMSCV_Fw: cccttgaacctcctcgttcgacc; 3′ pMSCV_Rv: cagcggggctgctaaagcgcatgc
Terms and licenses: Academic/Nonprofit Terms; Industry Terms: Not Available to Industry
How to cite: pMSCV_PIG_3XHA-Ago1 was a gift from Constance Ciaudo (Addgene plasmid # 170916 ; http://n2t.net/addgene:170916 ; RRID:Addgene_170916)
